Addgene plasmid #184078: pT22U6CatalE4PCh(#767)
Purpose: cyclofen-inducible Catalase activation in zebrafish permanent transgenic
Depositing lab: Sophie Vriz. Depositing organization: College de France.
Backbone
  Vector backbone: pT22i (pT2AL200R150G derivative)
  Backbone manufacturer: modified by M Volovitch from pT2AL200R150 of A Urasaki; Urasaki et al 2006, Genetics 174:639)
  Backbone size w/o insert (bp): 8082
  Vector type: Zebrafish transgenesis (blue eyes) + in vitro transcription
Growth in bacteria
  Bacterial resistance: Ampicillin, 100 μg/mL
  Growth temperature: 37°C
  Growth strain: DH5alpha
  Copy number: High Copy
Gene/Insert
  Gene/Insert name: CatalDeltaC-ERT2-P2A-mCherry
  Species: M. musculus (CatalDeltaC), H. sapiens (ERT2), PTV-1 (P2A), Discosoma sp. (mCherry)
  Insert size (bp): 3348
  Mutation: CatalDeltaC: deleted 516-527; ERT2: G400V, M543A, L544A, deleted 1-281;
  Promoter: Zf-Ubi+SP6
  Cloning method: Restriction Enzyme; 5′ cloning site KpnI (not destroyed); 3′ cloning site AscI (not destroyed)
  Sequencing primers: 5′ SP6; 3′ SVLrev34
Resource information
  A portion of this plasmid was derived from a plasmid made by: synthetic ERT2
Terms and licenses: Academic/Nonprofit Terms; Industry Terms: Not Available to Industry
Depositor comments: CatalDeltaC: NP_033934; ERT2: NP_000116; P2A: AIE57569; mCherry: AY678264 (polycistronic mRNA: mCherry cytoplasmic marker of expression) + gCRY:CFP as a marker of transgenesis;
How to cite: pT22U6CatalE4PCh(#767) was a gift from Sophie Vriz (Addgene plasmid # 184078 ; http://n2t.net/addgene:184078 ; RRID:Addgene_184078)
