[The description below was written by a language model from this plasmid's Addgene catalogue record and pLannotate feature annotations shown in this document.]
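Description:
pT22U6CatalE4PCh(#767) is a Tol2 transposon-based zebrafish transgenesis plasmid built on pT22i, a modified derivative of pT2AL200R150G. It is intended for making permanent transgenic lines and also serves as a template for in vitro transcription. In bacteria it is a high-copy plasmid, carrying a ColE1/pUC-type origin and a β-lactamase gene for ampicillin selection. A fragment of the f1 origin is also annotated. The short CEN4 and lacI fragments called by the automated annotation are probably incidental sequence matches rather than functional parts. The Tol2 arms implied by the backbone lineage and the zebrafish promoters are not annotated in the feature table.

The payload is a single open reading frame driven by the zebrafish ubiquitin promoter, with an SP6 promoter just upstream of the coding sequence for synthesis of mRNA in vitro. It encodes mouse catalase lacking residues 516–527 at the C-terminus, fused to ERT2. ERT2 is the human estrogen receptor ligand-binding domain (residues 1–281 deleted, with G400V, M543A and L544A), which holds fusion partners inactive until a tamoxifen-type ligand is supplied. Here the stated inducer is cyclofen, so activity of this hydrogen peroxide-degrading enzyme can be switched on by ligand addition. A P2A peptide follows the fusion and separates it from mCherry, which is released as a cytoplasmic marker of expression from the same transcript. An SV40 polyadenylation signal terminates the unit.

A second cassette in the opposite orientation expresses ECFP with its own SV40 poly(A). According to the depositor it is driven by a gamma-crystallin promoter, giving the "blue eyes" lens fluorescence used to identify transgenic carriers.
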