Features (pLannotate 1.2.2; 14 found; start..end, strand, type, name):
      2..129     +  rep_origin     f1 ori (fragment) (sequence partly withheld): f1 bacteriophage origin of replication; arrow indicates direction of (+) strand synthesis
    150..168     -  promoter       T3 promoter: promoter for bacteriophage T3 RNA polymerase
    397..518     -  polyA_signal   SV40 poly(A) signal: SV40 polyadenylation signal
    538..1251    -  CDS            ECFP: ECFP is a basic (constitutively fluorescent) cyan fluorescent protein published in 1996, derived from Aequorea victoria. It has low acid sensitivity.
   5187..5210    -  misc_feature   CEN4 (fragment): S. cerevisiae CEN4 centromere
   5658..5676    +  promoter       SP6 promoter: promoter for bacteriophage SP6 RNA polymerase
   5726..7276    +  CDS            Cat: CATA_MOUSE - Also known as Cas-1, Cas1. Experimental evidence at protein level: Swiss-Prot protein existence level 1. Occurs in almost all aerobically respiring organisms and serves to protect cells from the toxic effects of hydrogen peroxide. Promotes growth of cells. From Mus musculus (Mouse).
   7322..8254    +  CDS            ERT2: mutated ligand-binding domain of the human estrogen receptor (Feil et al., 1997)
   8339..9046    +  CDS            mCherry: mCherry is a basic (constitutively fluorescent) red fluorescent protein published in 2004, derived from Discosoma sp.. It is reported to be a very rapidly-maturing monomer with low acid sensitivity.
   9069..9198    -  polyA_signal   SV40 poly(A) signal: SV40 polyadenylation signal
   9446..9499    -  CDS            lacI (fragment): lac repressor; lacI; The lac repressor binds to the lac operator to inhibit transcription in E. coli. This inhibition can be relieved by adding lactose or isopropyl-β-D-thiogalactopyranoside (IPTG).
   9682..10270   -  rep_origin     ori: high-copy-number ColE1/pMB1/pBR322/pUC origin of replication
  10441..11301   -  CDS            AmpR: β-lactamase; bla; confers resistance to ampicillin, carbenicillin, and related antibiotics
  11302..11406   -  promoter       AmpR promoter: bla
>Addgene plasmid #184078 | pT22U6CatalE4PCh(#767) | addgene full sequence | sequence record 363962 | Addgene NGS Result
G
[124 nt withheld, positions 2-125]
CGCCCGATACTCCAGCTTTTGTTCCCTTTAGTGAGGGTTAATTGCGCGTTACACAGAGGTGTAAAGTACT
TGAGTAATTTTACTTGATTACTGTACTTAAGTATTATTTTTGGGGATTTTTACTTTACTTGAGTACAATT
AAAAATCAATACTTTTACTTTTACTTAATTACATTTTTTTAGAAAAAAAAGTACTTTTTACTCCTTACAA
TTTTATTTACAGTCAAAAAGTACTTATTTTTTGGAGATCACTTCCTCAGGACCAGACATGATAAGATACA
TTGATGAGTTTGGACAAACCACAACTAGAATGCAGTGAAAAAAATGCTTTATTTGTGAAATTTGTGATGC
TATTGCTTTATTTGTAACCATTATAAGCTGCAATAAACAAGTTGCGTGCGCATTTATTTAAGGTACAGCT
CGTCCATGCCGAGAGTGATCCCGGCGGCGGTCACGAACTCCAGCAGGACCATGTGATCGCGCTTCTCGTT
GGGGTCTTTGCTCAGGGCGGACTGGGTGCTCAGGTAGTGGTTGTCGGGCAGCAGCACGGGGCCGTCGCCG
ATGGGGGTGTTCTGCTGGTAGTGGTCGGCGAGCTGCACGCTGCCGTCCTCGATGTTGTGGCGGATCTTGA
AGTTGGCCTTGATGCCGTTCTTCTGCTTGTCGGCGGTGATATAGACGTTGTGGCTGATGTAGTTGTACTC
CAGCTTGTGCCCCAGGATGTTGCCGTCCTCCTTGAAGTCGATGCCCTTCAGCTCGATGCGGTTCACCAGG
GTGTCGCCCTCGAACTTCACCTCGGCGCGGGTCTTGTAGTTGCCGTCGTCCTTGAAGAAGATGGTGCGCT
CCTGGACGTAGCCTTCGGGCATGGCGGACTTGAAGAAGTCGTGCTGCTTCATGTGGTCGGGGTAGCGGCT
GAAGCACTGCACGCCCCAGGTCAGGGTGGTCACGAGGGTGGGCCAGGGCACGGGCAGCTTGCCGGTGGTG
CAGATGAACTTCAGGGTCAGCTTGCCGTAGGTGGCATCGCCCTCGCCCTCGCCGGACACGCTGAACTTGT
GGCCGTTTACGTCGCCGTCCAGCTCGACCAGGATGGGCACCACCCCGGTGAACAGCTCCTCGCCCTTGCT
CACCATGTCGGCTGGCGACCGGTGGATCATCCCCCGCAAGTCTGACTGAGTGGAAGTTTCAGTTCAATGG
AAGGGAGAAAAGAGCCAGCCTTTATATATGTCATGTATTGCTGCTGTCTGCATGCGATGAACCTAGAGCT
TACTTTTTCTGTCAAGTAAGGCAAAAGCAGAGAACCTTTGTCTTGCATTGTGTTTGATGTTGTGCTGTGA
CAGTCATTTCTTAGTTCATGCTGGTACTTTTGTTCCATAGCTTTACCCAAAGAGTTATCCAGCATTCCCA
GTTATTCCAAAAACTCAATGTCACAAATTTTCCAGTCCATTGCTTAGCAGCGTTGACCCCGGAGACCCTG
ATGTGGTAATTTACAGTGCAATTCAGTTGCTGGTCCAAACACTTTGTAACAGTTTAAAGAATTGTGGTTA
CTAGTAAATCCTTAATTTGGCATCATCTAGGTGTCATTCTTTGCCACTTTTGAATCACACAAATGAACCA
AACAATGGTTAGCTAGCATCAAACATTTACCAAATAATCTCATCAGTGTCACCCCAATGTTTAAGAAGCC
ACATTTTATGTCCCCAGATATATTAATATTATTTTATATATAATTTAAAATAGTAATGTGGTGTTACTGT
ATTTGTCATATAACGCAATATATACAGTATGTCTTTATCTGTATCAATTTTGTGGTCACACCATCAATAA
ACTCCAGTTTAATTATTTAAAATTGGGTAGTGATAACCATATAAAGGAACAGTGGCTAGTTCCATGTTGT
AGCTCCCAACCTGCTTTCAGGTGATCCATGCAGTGTCGTATAAAAAGGTAACAATTTTTAACCTTGGAAA
GCAAGTACACTTAAGGTCCCAGATCTGAAGCTACCCCTAACACACTATTCTACACACAGAAAATGCTCTT
CACTAGGTCGAGACCAGCAAAGTTCTAGAATTTGTCGAAACATTTATGTTATATATTTCCTGAAAAAAAT
TCTGAGTAAGTTCTTAAGTGTTATTGCCAGCAACATAAACAACAGACGGCAAAATGAATAAATGATAACA
AAGCAGTAGGCTTAAATAAACCTAATTTTTATAGGCTGTTCTCTACAACCCTCAAACAGTGATTAGTTTT
GTACTTATAAACTTGCCCTTTCATTCATATTTCAAGAAAATTGGTTCAGAAGATCTGGATATTCTAGCAG
TTGTTCAAGCTCATGGAGGGATCAGTGACCTGATTCCACAATGACTAGGCCTAATCCAGAAATTAGATGA
CTGTCAACATAAAAAGGCACAGCACTCACTAGCTGCCCTATATATTTTATTATATTTTACATATATTATT
TTATTTATTTAGCTCTGAGTGCTGTACTTTCTGGTTAAAGAAAACTGCTTACAACAGCTAACCTGTACTA
CCTCAGGCTCAGGGAATTTGGAACAGGTTTGTCTGGTTTGTTTCTTTAACCATGCATGCTTGTTTTCAAC
TATGGCAACACAGTCACATGGGACATTACAGAAATGATTTGTCGATGACATGCGACTTTTCTTTAATAAA
GCGCAAAGATCCCAAAAAGCAAACTTTTAACAAAAATCATATAATTATATTTTCAATCCAGCTTTGTAGC
AACTTTGTGCTGCTGTTCACTCAGCAACAGATAGTCAGTATAAGGTCAGTGTGTCTCAAAGCAGTGCCAT
CTGTTTCACACATTGCGTTCTATATATAAGTGTGCTGGTTGACACGACACTGTATAAGGCCTAGGCTAAA
ACACAAACAATGTAGAATGACACTGTGTTTTTTTTGTAAACAAATGTTGTTTTTGGTTAAACATCTTTGT
GAAAACATCCTCCTGTCATGTATTTGCTATATTCAAATGTTAAACCCGTGCAGAATAGAACATATACAAA
AAAAAACAACACAACACATTTTTAAACATTATTAAATATCAAGTATTGCTGGCAGTTCTGTTTCTGTTTT
ACAGTACCCTTTGCCACAGTTCTCCGCTTTTCCTGGTCCAGATTCCACAAGTCTGATTCACCAATAGCAA
AGCGAATAAACAACCAAAGCAGCCAATCACTGCTTGTAGACTGTCCTGCGAGACCGGCCCATTCCAGCAC
ATTCTGGAAACTTCCTTTATATGATAATTATAAATACATTTAAATTATTGATACAAAACATGTAATTCCT
AGAACATAACCATAGCAATCATTAGTTTTCAGGGTAATTATGTATTTTTAGGATTTGACTGCGGAAAGAT
CTGGTCATGTGACGTCTCATGAACGTCACGGCCCTGGGTTTCTATAAATACAGTAGGACTCTCGACCATC
GGCAGATTTTTCGAAGAAGAAGATCAGTTTCAGGAGCCGTACTGTTCCGTTTCAACGCAAATATTAACGG
TAAGAGCGAATTTCCTAGTTTGTTTTCATGCCATTCTTTAAAACCATAGCGTATTACTTTAATTATAGTA
AACTTTCGCTTTCTTTATTACAAGAGACGTTTTGTGTTGATTCTCCGCGGACATTTTCGGTCAGACAATC
AGAAAATGACCGCGGAGGACCAGTAACTTGCATTACACGTAAGTTAAATCTTCGTGTATTAAAATGGTTA
GGTTGTTAACGTCAAATAGGTTACCGTGTTTGCGTGTGATCAGGTTGGTTTTGTTAGATTTTTGTCAGTA
TTTTTAATTTATTTGTTTTAGTTTATTTATTTTTTTTGCTGAATCATAGTTTGTGAACAAAGAACCCGGA
TGTTACATACAGTACAGCCGCCATGTTACAGAGAGTTATAACTTAATCATTTTAAAAATAATTTTGCCTT
ACTTTTAGTTTGTCATGTTGAGAAATGAGGAAATGTTAAAATGAGGAAATATCCAATTAATTTAATATAT
CAAAATAATCCATGATTACAATGCACTGAACTGGAGAAAATTAAGATGTTTTCTAGTGTCATGAAACAAA
TGTAAGAGATGTACATTGTAGATGTTTTATGTCAAGAATTGGCTAGTTGATGCAGCATACTGGCGATACT
CAGTTGTAATAACAGTAACGTTACATGTTAATAGACTACTGAGTATGCTGTTCTGTCTATGTATGCTCTG
TAAGCTACGAGAAGGACTTTTTTAAACAGTAAAGGGTGCAATATTTTTACAAATTGAATTAAATAAAGGC
TGTCTATTAAGTAATATGCTTGATATTTTTCTTACTTGATCGGAAATAAGAAAAAATATAAACGTTGTTG
CTCTAAAAATCCTAGTTCAGTTTAGCCAACCACAAATACCTTTTTGTTCCTCCAACAGTTTTTTTTTCTT
CTCTATAATATTTGGCAGTCTATAGTACTCCAAATGTTTCCCCACAGTCTAACTAATTGGTACAGCCAAA
ATCATGACACTTATTGCAATAATAATTTTGGTTCATTGGCATTGTTGATAGCCTGTGCCACTAATATGGT
CGATTGATCATGCTTCAGGAAGAAAACTATATTGTTTGATGTAAGATTATTAAATCTTCACCTGCTTCCA
TTACAAACTATTCCCATCTTATTGAATTCTGGTATGTCTTAAAGGATTAGTTCACTTCCCAAATCAAAAT
TTACTTAGCCTTTTTTCATCCATGATCCCTTTTTTTCATCATTAATGAAGAAATTGTTTTTGAAAAAGTT
TCAAGATTTTTTTCTCTATATTGTGGAGCTTGTTAGTTTAAAATTCCAAAATGCAATATGTGGCTTCAAA
TGGTTCTAAATGATCCCAGTCAAGGAATAACAGTCTTATCTAATGAAACCATTAGACCTTTAAAAATAAA
AAAAATAAAAGTATTTATTTTTAAATGACTGAGTGATTAAGTTGAATTTCAGCGTTTCCTTACTGTGTAG
AAGTCCTTCCTTACTGGCCCCACCCTTTGGTTCTCTGCCAATCTGCTACCTAATGTAATGTTGTGGAACA
TTATTATTCTTTATTTCTTAATTTTTTATTTTTTATTTTAAAACAATGTAAACTGCACAGATGTGCAGTT
TGTTTAAAATGGCCAATGCTTTGGAAATGCATGACATAATTAGATTTCATGATGCACAAAGCCAAATCTC
AGAGCTTGTGCAAAATGAGCTATCATTTCACTAGGTAAGACCCTAAATTTTCATATAGGATCATTTGGAC
AATTTTGCTGCAGGTAAAATGCATTCTATAGTCCACTGTCAGCCATTGTTTTGGATAGTATTTATTTTTC
TCTACAAGTATAGTCAATAGTTTTCTATTATTTTAAAGGTTTGTAACATTTAAGGGTGACCAAATGCAAA
GTAAAATTTCATTTTCGGGTGAACTATCTCGTTTAACATGGGAGAAGTGCAAAACATACATTATTGGCTA
GAACATTGTAGTATTTTTTAAATGGAAATGTGTGATTGCTAATCTTACTTTGAATTTGTTTACAGGGATC
TGATTTAGGTGACACTATAGAATACAAGCTACTTGTTCTTTTTGCAGGTACCATGGCGTACAAGACTAGC
TCGGACAGTCGGGACCCAGCCAGCGACCAGATGAAGCAGTGGAAGGAGCAGCGGGCCTCGCAGAGACCTG
ATGTCCTGACCACCGGAGGCGGGAACCCAATAGGAGATAAACTTAATATCATGACCGCGGGGTCCCGAGG
GCCCCTCCTCGTTCAGGATGTGGTTTTCACTGACGAGATGGCACACTTTGACAGAGAGCGGATTCCTGAG
AGAGTGGTACACGCAAAAGGAGCAGGTGCTTTTGGATACTTTGAGGTCACCCACGATATCACCAGATACT
CCAAGGCAAAGGTGTTTGAGCATATTGGAAAGAGGACCCCTATTGCCGTTCGATTCTCCACAGTCGCTGG
AGAGTCAGGCTCAGCTGACACAGTTCGTGACCCTCGGGGGTTTGCAGTGAAATTTTACACTGAAGATGGT
AACTGGGATCTTGTGGGAAACAACACCCCTATTTTCTTCATCAGGGATGCCATATTGTTTCCATCCTTTA
TCCATAGCCAGAAGAGAAACCCACAGACTCACCTGAAGGATCCTGACATGGTCTGGGACTTCTGGAGTCT
TCGTCCCGAGTCTCTCCATCAGGTTTCTTTCTTGTTCAGTGACCGAGGGATTCCCGATGGTCACCGGCAC
ATGAATGGCTATGGATCACACACCTTCAAGTTGGTTAATGCAGATGGAGAGGCAGTCTATTGCAAGTTCC
ATTACAAGACCGACCAGGGCATCAAAAACTTGCCTGTTGGAGAGGCAGGAAGGCTTGCTCAGGAAGATCC
GGATTATGGCCTCCGAGATCTTTTCAATGCCATCGCCAATGGCAATTACCCGTCCTGGACGTTTTACATC
CAGGTCATGACTTTTAAGGAGGCAGAAACTTTCCCATTTAATCCATTTGATCTGACCAAGGTTTGGCCTC
ACAAGGACTACCCTCTTATACCAGTTGGCAAACTGGTTTTAAACAAAAATCCAGTTAATTACTTTGCTGA
AGTTGAACAGATGGCTTTTGACCCAAGCAATATGCCCCCTGGCATCGAGCCCAGCCCTGACAAAATGCTT
CAGGGCCGCCTTTTTGCCTACCCGGACACTCACCGCCACCGCCTGGGACCCAACTATCTGCAGATACCTG
TGAACTGTCCCTACCGCGCTCGAGTGGCCAACTACCAGCGTGATGGCCCCATGTGCATGCATGACAACCA
GGGTGGTGCCCCCAACTATTACCCCAACAGCTTCAGCGCACCAGAGCAGCAGCGCTCAGCCCTGGAGCAC
AGCGTCCAGTGCGCTGTAGATGTGAAACGCTTCAACAGTGCTAATGAAGACAATGTCACTCAGGTGCGGA
CATTCTACACAAAGGTGTTGAACGAGGAGGAGAGGAAACGCCTGTGTGAGAACATTGCCGGCCACCTGAA
GGACGCTCAGCTTTTCATTCAGAAGAAAGCGGTCAAGAATTTCACTGACGTCCACCCTGACTATGGGGCC
CGCATCCAGGCTCTTCTGGACAAGTACAACGCTGAGAAGCCTAAGAACGCAATTCACACCTACACGCAGG
CCCAAGCTCATGGCGGGCCAGAGAACCTGTACTTCCAGGGGCTCGAGCCCTCTGCCGGAGACATGAGAGC
TGCAAACCTTTGGCCGAGCCCGCTGATGATTAAACGCTCTAAGAAGAACAGCCTGGCCTTGTCCCTGACC
GCCGACCAGATGGTCAGTGCCTTGTTGGATGCCGAGCCCCCCATACTCTATTCCGAGTATGATCCTACCA
GACCCTTCAGTGAGGCTTCGATGATGGGCTTACTGACCAACCTGGCAGACAGGGAGCTGGTTCACATGAT
TAACTGGGCCAAGAGGGTGCCAGGCTTTGTGGATTTGACCCTCCACGATCAGGTCCACCTCCTAGAATGT
GCCTGGCTAGAGATCCTGATGATTGGTCTCGTCTGGCGCAGCATGGAGCACCCAGTGAAGCTACTGTTTG
CTCCTAACTTGCTCTTGGACAGGAACCAGGGAAAATGTGTAGAGGGCATGGTGGAGATTTTCGACATGCT
GCTGGCTACATCATCTCGGTTCCGCATGATGAATCTGCAGGGAGAGGAATTTGTGTGCCTCAAATCTATT
ATTTTGCTTAATTCTGGAGTTTACACATTTCTGTCCAGCACCCTGAAGTCTCTGGAGGAAAAGGACCATA
TCCATCGAGTGCTGGACAAGATCACAGACACTTTGATTCACCTGATGGCTAAGGCTGGCCTGACCCTGCA
GCAGCAGCATCAGAGACTCGCACAGCTTCTCCTGATCCTCTCCCACATCAGGCACATGAGTAACAAAGGC
ATGGAGCATCTGTACTCTATGAAGTGCAAGAACGTGGTGCCCCTCTATGATCTGCTGCTGGAGGCGGCGG
ACGCTCACCGCCTACATGCGCCCACTAGCCGTGGAGGGGCATCCGTGGAGGAAACAGACCAAAGCCACTT
GGCTACTGCGGGCTCTACTTCATCTCATTCCTTGCAAAAGTATTACATCACGGGGGAGGCAGAGGGTTTC
CCTGCCACAGCACCAGGTTCCGGCAGCGCTACAAACTTCTCTCTGCTCAAGCAGGCTGGAGATGTGGAAG
AAAACCCTGGGCCCGAAGACGGCATGGTGAGCAAGGGCGAGGAGGATAACATGGCTATCATCAAGGAGTT
CATGCGCTTCAAGGTTCACATGGAGGGCTCCGTGAACGGCCACGAGTTCGAGATCGAGGGCGAGGGCGAG
GGCCGCCCCTACGAGGGCACCCAGACCGCCAAGCTGAAGGTGACAAAGGGCGGCCCCCTGCCCTTCGCCT
GGGACATCCTGAGCCCTCAGTTCATGTACGGCTCCAAAGCCTACGTGAAGCACCCCGCCGACATCCCCGA
CTACTTGAAGCTGTCTTTCCCAGAGGGCTTCAAGTGGGAGCGCGTGATGAACTTCGAGGACGGCGGCGTG
GTGACAGTGACCCAGGACTCTTCTCTGCAGGACGGCGAGTTTATCTACAAGGTGAAGCTGCGCGGCACCA
ACTTCCCCTCCGACGGCCCCGTAATGCAGAAGAAAACTATGGGATGGGAGGCTTCTTCCGAGCGGATGTA
CCCAGAGGACGGAGCCCTGAAGGGCGAGATCAAGCAGAGGCTGAAGCTGAAGGACGGCGGCCACTACGAT
GCCGAGGTCAAGACCACCTACAAGGCCAAGAAGCCCGTGCAACTGCCCGGAGCCTACAACGTCAACATCA
AGTTGGACATCACCTCCCACAACGAGGACTACACCATCGTGGAACAGTACGAACGCGCCGAGGGCCGCCA
CAGCACCGGCGGCATGGACGAGCTGTACAAGTAAGGCGCGCCGATATCTACGTAGACATGATAAGATACA
TTGATGAGTTTGGACAAACCACAACTAGAATGCAGTGAAAAAAATGCTTTATTTGTGAAATTTGTGATGC
TATTGCTTTATTTGTAACCATATTAAGCTGCAATAAACAAGTTAACAACAACAATTGCATTCATTTTATG
TTTCAGGTTCAGGGGGAGGTGTGGGAGGTTTTTTCCTGCAGGACTCTAGTCGCGGCCGCTCTTCCGCTAA
TACTCAAGTACAATTTTAATGGAGTACTTTTTTACTTTTACTCAAGTAAGATTCTAGCCAGATACTTTTA
CTTTTAATTGAGTAAAATTTTCCCTAAGTACTTGTACTTTCACTTGAGTAAAATTTTTGAGTACTTTTTA
CACCTCTGCCCTGCATTAATGAATCGGCCAACGCGCGGGGAGAGGCGGTTTGCGTATTGGGCGCTCTTCC
GCTTCCTCGCTCACTGACTCGCTGCGCTCGGTCGTTCGGCTGCGGCGAGCGGTATCAGCTCACTCAAAGG
CGGTAATACGGTTATCCACAGAATCAGGGGATAACGCAGGAAAGAACATGTGAGCAAAAGGCCAGCAAAA
GGCCAGGAACCGTAAAAAGGCCGCGTTGCTGGCGTTTTTCCATAGGCTCCGCCCCCCTGACGAGCATCAC
AAAAATCGACGCTCAAGTCAGAGGTGGCGAAACCCGACAGGACTATAAAGATACCAGGCGTTTCCCCCTG
GAAGCTCCCTCGTGCGCTCTCCTGTTCCGACCCTGCCGCTTACCGGATACCTGTCCGCCTTTCTCCCTTC
GGGAAGCGTGGCGCTTTCTCATAGCTCACGCTGTAGGTATCTCAGTTCGGTGTAGGTCGTTCGCTCCAAG
CTGGGCTGTGTGCACGAACCCCCCGTTCAGCCCGACCGCTGCGCCTTATCCGGTAACTATCGTCTTGAGT
CCAACCCGGTAAGACACGACTTATCGCCACTGGCAGCAGCCACTGGTAACAGGATTAGCAGAGCGAGGTA
TGTAGGCGGTGCTACAGAGTTCTTGAAGTGGTGGCCTAACTACGGCTACACTAGAAGAACAGTATTTGGT
ATCTGCGCTCTGCTGAAGCCAGTTACCTTCGGAAAAAGAGTTGGTAGCTCTTGATCCGGCAAACAAACCA
CCGCTGGTAGCGGTGGTTTTTTTGTTTGCAAGCAGCAGATTACGCGCAGAAAAAAAGGATCTCAAGAAGA
TCCTTTGATCTTTTCTACGGGGTCTGACGCTCAGTGGAACGAAAACTCACGTTAAGGGATTTTGGTCATG
AGATTATCAAAAAGGATCTTCACCTAGATCCTTTTAAATTAAAAATGAAGTTTTAAATCAATCTAAAGTA
TATATGAGTAAACTTGGTCTGACAGTTACCAATGCTTAATCAGTGAGGCACCTATCTCAGCGATCTGTCT
ATTTCGTTCATCCATAGTTGCCTGACTCCCCGTCGTGTAGATAACTACGATACGGGAGGGCTTACCATCT
GGCCCCAGTGCTGCAATGATACCGCGAGACCCACGCTCACCGGCTCCAGATTTATCAGCAATAAACCAGC
CAGCCGGAAGGGCCGAGCGCAGAAGTGGTCCTGCAACTTTATCCGCCTCCATCCAGTCTATTAATTGTTG
CCGGGAAGCTAGAGTAAGTAGTTCGCCAGTTAATAGTTTGCGCAACGTTGTTGCCATTGCTACAGGCATC
GTGGTGTCACGCTCGTCGTTTGGTATGGCTTCATTCAGCTCCGGTTCCCAACGATCAAGGCGAGTTACAT
GATCCCCCATGTTGTGCAAAAAAGCGGTTAGCTCCTTCGGTCCTCCGATCGTTGTCAGAAGTAAGTTGGC
CGCAGTGTTATCACTCATGGTTATGGCAGCACTGCATAATTCTCTTACTGTCATGCCATCCGTAAGATGC
TTTTCTGTGACTGGTGAGTACTCAACCAAGTCATTCTGAGAATAGTGTATGCGGCGACCGAGTTGCTCTT
GCCCGGCGTCAATACGGGATAATACCGCGCCACATAGCAGAACTTTAAAAGTGCTCATCATTGGAAAACG
TTCTTCGGGGCGAAAACTCTCAAGGATCTTACCGCTGTTGAGATCCAGTTCGATGTAACCCACTCGTGCA
CCCAACTGATCTTCAGCATCTTTTACTTTCACCAGCGTTTCTGGGTGAGCAAAAACAGGAAGGCAAAATG
CCGCAAAAAAGGGAATAAGGGCGACACGGAAATGTTGAATACTCATACTCTTCCTTTTTCAATATTATTG
AAGCATTTATCAGGGTTATTGTCTCATGAGCGGATACATATTTGAATGTATTTAGAAAAATAAACAAATA
GGGGTTCCGCGCACATTTCCCCGAAAAGTGCCACCT
